Addgene plasmid #36904: ANKRA2
Purpose: Bacterial expression for structure determination; may not be full ORF
Depositing lab: Cheryl Arrowsmith. Depositing organization: University of Toronto.
Backbone
  Vector backbone: pET28-MHL (Addgene plasmid 26096)
  Backbone manufacturer: SGC
  Backbone size w/o insert (bp): 7325
  Total vector size (bp): 7823
  Vector type: Bacterial Expression
Growth in bacteria
  Bacterial resistance: Kanamycin, 50 μg/mL
  Growth temperature: 37°C
  Growth strain: DH5alpha
  Copy number: Low Copy
Gene/Insert
  Gene/Insert name: ANKRA2 (alt names: PDB: 3V2O, 3V2X, 3V31; ankyrin repeat, family A (RFXANK-like) 2)
  Species: H. sapiens (human)
  Insert size (bp): 498
  Mutation: amino acid residues 148-313 (ANK repeats)
  GenBank ID: BC012917
  Entrez Gene: ANKRA2 (a.k.a. ANKRA)
  Tag / fusion protein: His tag with TEV cleavage (N terminal on insert)
  Cloning method: Ligation Independent Cloning
  Sequencing primers: 5′ T7; 3′ T7-term
Terms and licenses: Academic/Nonprofit Terms; Industry Terms: Not Available to Industry
Depositor comments: PDB: 3V2O. http://www.thesgc.org/structures/3V2O/ PDB: 3V2X http://www.thesgc.org/structures/3V2X/ PDB: 3V31 http://www.thesgc.org/structures/3V31/
How to cite: ANKRA2 was a gift from Cheryl Arrowsmith (Addgene plasmid # 36904 ; http://n2t.net/addgene:36904 ; RRID:Addgene_36904)
