[The description below was written by a language model from this plasmid's Addgene catalogue record.]
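Description:
ANKRA2 is a bacterial expression plasmid built on the pET28-MHL backbone, a pET28-derived vector from a structural genomics consortium that is designed for ligation-independent cloning. It is propagated in E. coli as a low-copy plasmid under kanamycin selection. The record gives a backbone of 7325 bp without insert and a total size of 7823 bp. No feature table is provided, so the origin of replication and the regulatory elements are not explicitly listed. The T7 and T7-terminator sequencing primers do suggest the usual pET arrangement, in which the insert lies between a T7 promoter and a T7 terminator and is transcribed by T7 RNA polymerase in a suitable expression host.

The 498 bp insert is a fragment of human ANKRA2 (ankyrin repeat, family A, RFXANK-like 2). It encodes amino acid residues 148–313, which correspond to the ankyrin repeat domain, so it is not the full open reading frame. The fragment is fused at its N terminus to a His tag followed by a TEV protease cleavage site. This allows the recombinant protein to be purified by immobilized metal affinity chromatography, after which the tag can be removed by TEV protease.

The stated purpose is bacterial production of protein for structure determination. The depositor links the construct to three deposited crystal structures of the ANKRA2 ankyrin repeat domain. The plasmid is therefore suited to producing this isolated domain for crystallography and probably also for biophysical or binding studies, but not for work that requires full-length ANKRA2.
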