>Addgene plasmid #36904 | ANKRA2 | depositor partial sequence | sequence record 46136 | insert
GCAAATTCTTTGTCTGTTCACCAGTTGGCTGCTCAGGGAGAGATGCTCTATCTGGCTACTCGTATCGAAC
AAGAAAATGTTATCAATCACACGGATGAAGAAGGATTTACTCCTCTGATGTGGGCTGCAGCACACGGGCA
AATAGCTGTGGTAGAGTTCCTACTTCAGAATGGTGCTGATCCCCAACTTTTAGGAAAAGGTCGAGAAAGT
GCACTGTCGTTGGCCTGTAGTAAAGGCTACACAGATATTGTCAAAATGCTGCTTGATTGTGGAGTTGATG
TAAATGAATATGATTGGAATGGAGGAACACCTCTGCTTTATGCTGTACATGGAAATCATGTGAAATGTGT
AAAGATGCTCTTAGAAAGTGGGGCTGATCCAACAATTGAAACTGACTCTGGATATAATTCTATGGATCTA
GCTGTAGCCCTAGGCTATAGAAGTGTTCAACAGGTTATTGAGTCACATTTGTTGAAGCTGCTTCAAAATA
TCAAGGAG
