>Addgene plasmid #36904 | ANKRA2 | addgene partial sequence | sequence record 46778 | T7 5'-TAATACGACTCACTATAGGG-3'
AATATTTTGTTTACTTTAGAAGGAGATATACCATGCATCATCATCATCATCACAGCAGCGGCAGAGAAAA
CTTGTATTTCCAGGGCGCAAATTCTTTGTCTGTTCACCAGTTGGCTGCTCAGGGAGAGATGCTCTATCTG
GCTACTCGTATCGAACAAGAAAATGTTATCAATCACACGGATGAAGAAGGATTTACTCCTCTGATGTGGG
CTGCAGCACACGGGCAAATAGCTGTGGTAGAGTTCCTACTTCAGAATGGTGCTGATCCCCAACTTTTAGG
AAAAGGTCGAGAAAGTGCACTGTCGTTGGCCTGTAGTAAAGGCTACACAGATATTGTCAAAATGCTGCTT
GATTGTGGAGTTGATGTAAATGAATATGATTGGAATGGAGGAACACCTCTGCTTTATGCTGTACATGGAA
ATCATGTGAAATGTGTAAAGATGCTCTTAGAAAGTGGGGCTGATCCAACAATTGAAACTGACTCTGGATA
TAATTCTATGGATCTAGCTGTAGCCCTAGGCTATAGAAGTGTTCAACAGGTTATTGAGTCACATTTGTTG
AAGCTGCTTCAAAATATCAAGGAGTGATGACGAAGCTTGCGGCCGCACTCGAGCACCACCACCACCACCA
CTGAGATCCGGCTGCTAACAAAGCCCGAAAGGAAGCTGAGTTGGCTGCTGCCACCGCTGAGCAATAACTA
GCATAACCCCTTGGGGCCTCTAAACGGGTCTTGAGGGGTTTTTTGCTGAAAGGAGGANCTATATCCGGAT
TGGCGAATGGG
[92 nt withheld, positions 782-873]
NTTCCGCTTTCTTCCCTTCCCT
